>Addgene plasmid #70480 | R777-E196 Hs.PRKAB1-nostop | depositor full sequence | sequence record 125929 | Full Sequence
TTAACGCTAGCATGGATGTTTTCCCAGTCACGACGTTGTAAAACGACGGCCAGTCTTAAAATTCGAGCTC
GGTCCGAGGATCCGAAATAATGATTTTATTTTGACTGATAGTGACCTGTTCGTTGCAACAAATTGATAAG
CAATGCTTTTTTATAATGCCAACTTTGTACAAAAAAGTTGGCACCATGGGCAATACCAGCAGTGAGCGCG
CCGCGCTGGAGCGGCATGGTGGCCATAAGACGCCCCGGAGGGACAGCTCGGGGGGCACCAAGGACGGGGA
CAGGCCCAAGATCCTGATGGACAGCCCCGAAGACGCCGACCTCTTCCACTCCGAGGAAATCAAGGCACCA
GAGAAGGAGGAATTCCTGGCCTGGCAGCATGATCTGGAAGTGAATGATAAAGCTCCCGCCCAGGCTCGGC
CAACGGTGTTTCGATGGACGGGGGGCGGAAAGGAAGTTTACTTATCTGGGTCCTTCAACAACTGGAGTAA
ACTTCCCCTCACCAGAAGCCACAATAACTTTGTAGCCATCCTGGATCTGCCGGAAGGAGAGCATCAGTAC
AAGTTCTTTGTGGATGGTCAGTGGACGCACGACCCTTCCGAGCCCATAGTAACCAGCCAGCTTGGCACAG
TTAACAACATCATTCAAGTGAAGAAAACTGACTTTGAAGTATTTGATGCTTTAATGGTGGATTCCCAAAA
GTGCTCCGATGTGTCTGAGCTGTCCAGTTCTCCCCCAGGACCCTACCATCAGGAGCCCTACGTCTGCAAA
CCCGAAGAGCGCTTTCGGGCACCCCCTATTCTCCCCCCACATCTCCTCCAGGTCATCCTGAACAAGGACA
CGGGGATTTCCTGTGATCCAGCTTTGCTTCCTGAGCCCAATCACGTCATGCTGAACCACCTATACGCGCT
GTCTATCAAGGATGGAGTGATGGTGCTCAGCGCAACCCACCGGTACAAGAAGAAGTACGTCACCACCTTG
TTATACAAGCCCATATCAACTTTCTTGTACAAAGTTGGCATTATAGGAAAGCATTGCTTATCAATTTGTT
GCAACGAACAGGTCACTATCAGTCAAAATAAAATCATTATTTGCATGCAAGCTTAGATCCTCTAGACCAG
CCAGGACAGAAATGCCTCGACTTCGCTGCTACCCAAGGTTGCCGGGTGACGCACACCGTGGAAACGGATG
AAGGCACGAACCCAGTGGACATAAGCCTGTTCGGTTCGTAAGCTGTAATGCAAGTAGCGTATGCGCTCAC
GCAACTGGTCCAGAACCTTGACCGAACGCAGCGGTGGTAACGGCGCAGTGGCGGTTTTCATGGCTTGTTA
TGACTGTTTTTTTGGGGTACAGTCTATGCCTCGGGCATCCAAGCAGCAAGCGCGTTACGCCGTGGGTCGA
TGTTTGATGTTATGGAGCAGCAACGATGTTACGCAGCAGGGCAGTCGCCCTAAAACAAAGTTAAACATTA
TGAGGGAAGCGGTGATCGCCGAAGTATCGACTCAACTATCAGAGGTAGTTGGCGTCATCGAGCGCCATCT
CGAACCGACGTTGCTGGCCGTACATTTGTACGGCTCCGCAGTGGATGGCGGCCTGAAGCCACACAGTGAT
ATTGATTTGCTGGTTACGGTGACCGTAAGGCTTGATGAAACAACGCGGCGAGCTTTGATCAACGACCTTT
TGGAAACTTCGGCTTCCCCTGGAGAGAGCGAGATTCTCCGCGCTGTAGAAGTCACCATTGTTGTGCACGA
CGACATCATTCCGTGGCGTTATCCAGCTAAGCGCGAACTGCAATTTGGAGAATGGCAGCGCAATGACATT
CTTGCAGGTATCTTCGAGCCAGCCACGATCGACATTGATCTGGCTATCTTGCTGACAAAAGCAAGAGAAC
ATAGCGTTGCCTTGGTAGGTCCAGCGGCGGAGGAACTCTTTGATCCGGTTCCTGAACAGGATCTATTTGA
GGCGCTAAATGAAACCTTAACGCTATGGAACTCGCCGCCCGACTGGGCTGGCGATGAGCGAAATGTAGTG
CTTACGTTGTCCCGCATTTGGTACAGCGCAGTAACCGGCAAAATCGCGCCGAAGGATGTCGCTGCCGACT
GGGCAATGGAGCGCCTGCCGGCCCAGTATCAGCCCGTCATACTTGAAGCTAGACAGGCTTATCTTGGACA
AGAAGAAGATCGCTTGGCCTCGCGCGCAGATCAGTTGGAAGAATTTGTCCACTACGTGAAAGGCGAGATC
ACCAAGGTAGTCGGCAAATAACCCTCGAGCCACCCATGACCAAAATCCCTTAACGTGAGTTACGCGTCGT
TCCACTGAGCGTCAGACCCCGTAGAAAAGATCAAAGGATCTTCTTGAGATCCTTTTTTTCTGCGCGTAAT
CTGCTGCTTGCAAACAAAAAAACCACCGCTACCAGCGGTGGTTTGTTTGCCGGATCAAGAGCTACCAACT
CTTTTTCCGAAGGTAACTGGCTTCAGCAGAGCGCAGATACCAAATACTGTCCTTCTAGTGTAGCCGTAGT
TAGGCCACCACTTCAAGAACTCTGTAGCACCGCCTACATACCTCGCTCTGCTAATCCTGTTACCAGTGGC
TGCTGCCAGTGGCGATAAGTCGTGTCTTACCGGGTTGGACTCAAGACGATAGTTACCGGATAAGGCGCAG
CGGTCGGGCTGAACGGGGGGTTCGTGCACACAGCCCAGCTTGGAGCGAACGACCTACACCGAACTGAGAT
ACCTACAGCGTGAGCATTGAGAAAGCGCCACGCTTCCCGAAGGGAGAAAGGCGGACAGGTATCCGGTAAG
CGGCAGGGTCGGAACAGGAGAGCGCACGAGGGAGCTTCCAGGGGGAAACGCCTGGTATCTTTATAGTCCT
GTCGGGTTTCGCCACCTCTGACTTGAGCGTCGATTTTTGTGATGCTCGTCAGGGGGGCGGAGCCTATGGA
AAAACGCCAGCAACGCGGCCTTTTTACGGTTCCTGGCCTTTTGCTGGCCTTTTGCTCACATGTTCTTTCC
TGCGTTATCCCCTGATTCTGTGGATAACCGTATTACCGCCTTTGAGTGAGCTGATACCGCTCGCCGCAGC
CGAACGACCGAGCGCAGCGAGTCAGTGAGCGAGGAAGCGGAAGAGCGCCCAATACGCAAACCGCCTCTCC
CCGCGCGTTGGCCGATTCATTAATGCAGCTGGCACGACAGGTTTCCCGACTGGAAAGCGGGCAGTGAGCG
CAACGCAATTAATACGCGTACCGCTAGCCAGGAAGAGTTTGTAGAAACGCAAAAAGGCCATCCGTCAGGA
TGGCCTTCTGCTTAGTTTGATGCCTGGCAGTTTATGGCGGGCGTCCTGCCCGCCACCCTCCGGGCCGTTG
CTTCACAACGTTCAAATCCGCTCCCGGCGGATTTGTCCTACTCAGGAGAGCGTTCACCGACAAACAACAG
ATAAAACGAAAGGCCCAGTCTTCCGACTGAGCCTTTCGTTTTATTTGATGCCTGGCAGTTCCCTACTCTC
GCG
Features (pLannotate 1.2.2; 11 found; start..end, strand, type, name):
     18..54      -  CDS            lacZα (fragment): LacZα fragment of β-galactosidase; lacZ fragment
     85..180     +  protein_bind   attL3: mutant version of attL; recombination site for the Gateway® LR reaction LR Clonase™
    186..995     +  CDS            PRKAB1: AAKB1_HUMAN - Also known as AMPK. Experimental evidence at protein level: Swiss-Prot protein existence level 1. Non-catalytic subunit of AMP-activated protein kinase (AMPK), an energy sensor protein kinase that plays a key role in regulating cellular energy metabolism. In response to reduction of intracellular ATP levels, AMPK activates energy-producing pathways and inhibits energy-consuming processes: inhibits protein, carbohydrate and lipid biosynthesis, as well as cell growth and proliferation. AMPK acts via direct phosphorylation of metabolic enzymes, and by longer-term effects via phospho
   1000..1093    -  protein_bind   attL2 (fragment): mutant version of attL; recombination site for the Gateway® LR reaction LR Clonase™
   1208..1231    +  promoter       Pc promoter (fragment): intI1 (promoter lies within the coding sequence); class 1 integron promoter
   1407..1463    +  CDS            GmR (fragment): gentamycin acetyltransferase; aacC1; confers resistance to gentamycin
   1470..2261    +  CDS            SmR: aminoglycoside adenylyltransferase (Murphy, 1985); aadA; confers resistance to spectinomycin and streptomycin
   2354..2942    +  rep_origin     ori: high-copy-number ColE1/pMB1/pBR322/pUC origin of replication
   3125..3217    +  CDS            lacI (fragment): lac repressor; lacI; The lac repressor binds to the lac operator to inhibit transcription in E. coli. This inhibition can be relieved by adding lactose or isopropyl-β-D-thiogalactopyranoside (IPTG).
   3272..3299    -  terminator     rrnB T2 terminator: transcription terminator T2 from the E. coli rrnB gene
   3431..3474    +  terminator     rrnB T1 terminator: Escherichia coli rrnB; transcription terminator T1 from the E. coli rrnB gene
