[The description below was written by a language model from this plasmid's Addgene catalogue record and pLannotate feature annotations shown in this document.]
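Description:
R777-E196 Hs.PRKAB1-nostop is a Gateway entry clone built on the pDonor-255 backbone and carrying the human PRKAB1 open reading frame (reference transcript NM_006253.4). It is a small bacterial plasmid of about 3.5 kb, maintained at high copy in E. coli through a ColE1/pUC-type origin. Selection is with spectinomycin, conferred by an aadA (SmR) aminoglycoside adenylyltransferase gene. That gene lies downstream of a partial class 1 integron Pc promoter and a short remnant of a gentamicin acetyltransferase gene. Other annotated backbone pieces are short lacZα and lacI fragments, which are not functional units, and the rrnB T1 and T2 terminators, which typically insulate the cloning region from read-through transcription.

The 810 bp insert encodes the β1 non-catalytic subunit of AMP-activated protein kinase (AMPK), the cellular energy sensor that responds to falling ATP levels by switching on energy-producing pathways and restraining biosynthesis and growth. The ORF is flanked by attL recombination sites. The automated annotation calls the upstream site attL3 and the downstream one a partial attL2, and the record does not otherwise specify the site identities. There is no promoter for expressing the insert, as is normal for an entry clone. Expression elements are supplied by the destination vector after an LR Clonase reaction transfers the ORF. Because the native stop codon has been omitted, translation can continue through the downstream recombination site into sequences provided by the destination vector. This makes the clone suited to building C-terminal fusions of PRKAB1 to tags or reporter proteins.
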