Addgene plasmid #70480: R777-E196 Hs.PRKAB1-nostop
Purpose: Gateway ORF clone of human PRKAB1 [NM_006253.4] without stop codon (for C-terminal fusions)
Depositing lab: Dominic Esposito. Depositing organization: National Cancer Institute (NCI).
Backbone
  Vector backbone: pDonor-255
  Backbone size w/o insert (bp): 2693
  Vector type: Gateway Entry Clone
Growth in bacteria
  Bacterial resistance: Spectinomycin, 50 μg/mL
  Growth temperature: 37°C
  Growth strain: DH10B
  Copy number: High Copy
Gene/Insert
  Gene/Insert name: PRKAB1 (alt name: NM_006253.4)
  Species: H. sapiens (human)
  Insert size (bp): 810
  Entrez Gene: PRKAB1 (a.k.a. AMPK, HAMPKb)
  Cloning method: Gateway Cloning
  Sequencing primers: 5′ M13F 23-mer (5'-CCCAGTCACGACGTTGTAAAACG); 3′ attLR 23-mer (5'-TAACATCAGAGATTTTGAGACAC)
Terms and licenses: Academic/Nonprofit Terms; Industry Terms: Not Available to Industry
How to cite: R777-E196 Hs.PRKAB1-nostop was a gift from Dominic Esposito (Addgene plasmid # 70480 ; http://n2t.net/addgene:70480 ; RRID:Addgene_70480)
