>Addgene plasmid #70480 | R777-E196 Hs.PRKAB1-nostop | addgene partial sequence | sequence record 130111 | pCR8_R1 5'-cgaaccgaacaggcttatgt-3'
GTGTGCGTCACCCGGCAACCTTGGGTAGCAGCGAAGTCGAGGCATTTCTGTCCTGGCTGGTCTAGAGGAT
CTAAGCTTGCATGCAAATAATGATTTTATTTTGACTGATAGTGACCTGTTCGTTGCAACAAATTGATAAG
CAATGCTTTCCTATAATGCCAACTTTGTACAAGAAAGTTGATATGGGCTTGTATAACAAGGTGGTGACGT
ACTTCTTCTTGTACCGGTGGGTTGCGCTGAGCACCATCACTCCATCCTTGATAGACAGCGCGTATAGGTG
GTTCAGCATGACGTGATTGGGCTCAGGAAGCAAAGCTGGATCACAGGAAATCCCCGTGTCCTTGTTCAGG
ATGACCTGGAGGAGATGTGGGGGGAGAATAGGGGGTGCCCGAAAGCGCTCTTCGGGTTTGCAGACGTAGG
GCTCCTGATGGTAGGGTCCTGGGGGAGAACTGGACAGCTCAGACACATCGGAGCACTTTTGGGAATCCAC
CATTAAAGCATCAAATACTTCAAAGTCAGTTTTCTTCACTTGAATGATGTTGTTAACTGTGCCAAGCTGG
CTGGTTACTATGGGCTCGGAAGGGTCGTGCGTCCACTGACCATCCACAAAGAACTTGTACTGATGCTCTC
CTTCCGGCAGATCCAGGATGGCTACAAAGTTATTGTGGCTTCTGGTGAGGGGAAGTTTACTCCAGTTGTT
GAAGGACCCAGATAAGTAAACTTCCTTTCCGCCCCCCGTCCATCGAAACACCGTTGGCCGAGCCTGGGCG
GGAGCTTTATCATTCACTTCCAGATCATGCTGCCAGGCCAGGAATTCCTCCTTCTCTGGTGCCTTGATTT
CCTCGGAGTGGAAGA
